Addgene plasmid #66239: CCR2-Tango
Purpose: Expression of G protein-coupled receptors for PRESTO-Tango: parallel receptorome expression and screening via transcriptional output, with transcriptional activation following arrestin translocation
Depositing lab: Bryan Roth. Depositing organization: University of North Carolina at Chapel Hill. Publication: PRESTO-Tango as an open-source resource for interrogation of the druggable human GPCRome. Kroeze WK, Sassano MF, Huang XP, Lansu K, McCorvy JD, Giguere PM, Sciaky N, Roth BL. Nat Struct Mol Biol. 2015 May;22(5):362-9. doi: 10.1038/nsmb.3014. Epub 2015 Apr 20. PubMed 25895059.
Backbone
  Vector backbone: empty Tango
  Backbone size w/o insert (bp): 6632
  Vector type: Mammalian Expression
  Selectable markers: Neomycin (select with G418)
Growth in bacteria
  Bacterial resistance: Ampicillin, 100 μg/mL
  Growth temperature: 37°C
  Growth strain: DH5alpha
  Copy number: High Copy
Gene/Insert
  Gene/Insert name: CCR2
  Species: H. sapiens (human)
  Insert size (bp): 1122
  Entrez Gene: CCR2 (a.k.a. CC-CKR-2, CCR-2, CCR2A, CCR2B, CD192, CKR2, CKR2A, CKR2B, CMKBR2, MCP-1-R, PCLUD)
  Promoter: CMV
  Tag / fusion protein: FLAG (N terminal on backbone)
  Cloning method: Restriction Enzyme; 5′ cloning site NotI (not destroyed); 3′ cloning site XhoI (unknown if destroyed)
  Sequencing primers: 5′ CMV-F; 3′ Tet-R
Terms and licenses: Academic/Nonprofit Terms; Industry Terms: Not Available to Industry
Depositor comments: Please note: Most of the PRESTO-Tango vectors do not contain the XhoI cut site downstream of the tTA sequence and instead carry an XbaI site. If you need to perform an XhoI digest we recommend sequencing with a forward primer at the C-terminus of tTA to determine which of the two sites is present. Suggested primer: 5-gagctccacttagacggcgagg-3. Original backbone was pcDNA3.1(+). These plasmids were generated as part of the Illuminating the Druggable Genome (IDG) program sponsored by the NIH Common Fund. The goal of this program is to identify, gather, and distribute information and resources for proteins that currently are not well-studied yet belong to commonly drug-targeted protein families: protein kinases, non-olfactory G-protein coupled receptors (GPCRs), and ion channels. The IDG program is designed to develop fundamental research tools for understudied proteins, elucidate their function, and disseminate the IDG-related resources and data to the greater scientific community.
How to cite: CCR2-Tango was a gift from Bryan Roth (Addgene plasmid # 66239 ; http://n2t.net/addgene:66239 ; RRID:Addgene_66239)
