[The description below was written by a language model from this plasmid's Addgene catalogue record.]
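Description:
CCR2-Tango is a mammalian expression plasmid from the PRESTO-Tango collection, a set of constructs built to screen G protein-coupled receptors in parallel through a transcriptional readout of arrestin recruitment. It is based on an "empty Tango" backbone of about 6.6 kb that was itself derived from pcDNA3.1(+). The plasmid is maintained at high copy in E. coli under ampicillin selection, and it carries a neomycin resistance marker that allows G418 selection in mammalian cells.

The insert is the human chemokine receptor CCR2, roughly 1.1 kb, cloned by restriction digestion with NotI at the 5′ end and expressed from the CMV promoter. The backbone supplies an N-terminal FLAG tag, which can be used to detect the receptor. The depositor's comments indicate that a tTA (tetracycline transactivator) coding sequence lies downstream of the receptor, consistent with the Tango principle: agonist activation of the receptor recruits arrestin, which leads to release of the fused transcription factor and activation of a reporter gene. The record does not list the other elements of the C-terminal Tango module, such as a protease cleavage site, nor the reporter cell line used. The depositor also notes that most vectors in this series carry an XbaI site rather than XhoI downstream of tTA, so the identity of the 3′ cloning site in this plasmid is uncertain.

The construct is intended for measuring ligand-induced CCR2 activation independently of G protein coupling, for example in compound or ligand screening. It was generated as part of a program to develop research tools for understudied members of commonly drug-targeted protein families.
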