>Addgene plasmid #66239 | CCR2-Tango | depositor partial sequence | sequence record 113091 | empty Tango
GACGGATCGGGAGATCTCCCGATCCCCTATGGTGCACTCTCAGTACAATCTGCTCTGATGCCGCATAGTT
AAGCCAGTATCTGCTCCCTGCTTGTGTGTTGGAGGTCGCTGAGTAGTGCGCGAGCAAAATTTAAGCTACA
ACAAGGCAAGGCTTGACCGACAATTGCATGAAGAATCTGCTTAGGGTTAGGCGTTTTGCGCTGCTTCGCG
ATGTACGGGCCAGATATACGCGTTGACATTGATTATTGACTAGTTATTAATAGTAATCAATTACGGGGTC
ATTAGTTCATAGCCCATATATGGAGTTCCGCGTTACATAACTTACGGTAAATGGCCCGCCTGGCTGACCG
CCCAACGACCCCCGCCCATTGACGTCAATAATGACGTATGTTCCCATAGTAACGCCAATAGGGACTTTCC
ATTGACGTCAATGGGTGGAGTATTTACGGTAAACTGCCCACTTGGCAGTACATCAAGTGTATCATATGCC
AAGTACGCCCCCTATTGACGTCAATGACGGTAAATGGCCCGCCTGGCATTATGCCCAGTACATGACCTTA
TGGGACTTTCCTACTTGGCAGTACATCTACGTATTAGTCATCGCTATTACCATGGTGATGCGGTTTTGGC
AGTACATCAATGGGCGTGGATAGCGGTTTGACTCACGGGGATTTCCAAGTCTCCACCCCATTGACGTCAA
TGGGAGTTTGTTTTGGCACCAAAATCAACGGGACTTTCCAAAATGTCGTAACAACTCCGCCCCATTGACG
CAAATGGGCGGTAGGCGTGTACGGTGGGAGGTCTATATAAGCAGAGCTCTCTGGCTAACTAGAGAACCCA
CTGCTTACTGGCTTATCGAAATTAATACGACTCACTATAGGGAGACCCAAGCTGGCTAGCGTTTAAACTT
AAGCTTGGTACCGAGCTCGGATCCACTAGTCCAGTGTGGTGGAATTCTGCAGATATCCAGCACAGTGGCG
GCCGCGCCACCATGAAGACGATCATCGCCCTGAGCTACATCTTCTGCCTGGTATTCGCCGACTACAAGGA
CGATGATGACGCCAGCATCGATACCGGTGGACGCACCCCACCCAGCCTGGGTCCCCAAGATGAGTCCTGC
ACCACCGCCAGCTCCTCCCTGGCCAAGGACACTTCATCGACCGGTGAGAACCTGTACTTCCAGCTAAGAT
TAGATAAAAGTAAAGTGATTAACAGCGCATTAGAGCTGCTTAATGAGGTCGGAATCGAAGGTTTAACAAC
CCGTAAACTCGCCCAGAAGCTAGGTGTAGAGCAGCCTACATTGTATTGGCATGTAAAAAATAAGCGGGCT
TTGCTCGACGCCTTAGCCATTGAGATGTTAGATAGGCACCATACTCACTTTTGCCCTTTAGAAGGGGAAA
GCTGGCAAGATTTTTTACGTAATAACGCTAAAAGTTTTAGATGTGCTTTACTAAGTCATCGCGATGGAGC
AAAAGTACATTTAGGTACACGGCCTACAGAAAAACAGTATGAAACTCTCGAAAATCAATTAGCCTTTTTA
TGCCAACAAGGTTTTTCACTAGAGAATGCATTATATGCACTCAGCGCTGTGGGGCATTTTACTTTAGGTT
GCGTATTGGAAGATCAAGAGCATCAAGTCGCTAAAGAAGAAAGGGAAACACCTACTACTGATAGTATGCC
GCCATTATTACGACAAGCTATCGAATTATTTGATCACCAAGGTGCAGAGCCAGCCTTCTTATTCGGCCTT
GAATTGATCATATGCGGATTAGAAAAACAACTTAAATGTGAAAGTGGGTCCGCGTACAGCCGCGCGCGTA
CGAAAAACAATTACGGGTCTACCATCGAGGGCCTGCTCGATCTCCCGGACGACGACGCCCCCGAAGAGGC
GGGGCTGGCGGCTCCGCGCCTGTCCTTTCTCCCCGCGGGACACACGCGCAGACTGTCGACGGCCCCCCCG
ACCGATGTCAGCCTGGGGGACGAGCTCCACTTAGACGGCGAGGACGTGGCGATGGCGCATGCCGACGCGC
TAGACGATTTCGATCTGGACATGTTGGGGGACGGGGATTCCCCGGGTCCGGGATTTACCCCCCACGACTC
CGCCCCCTACGGCGCTCTGGATATGGCCGACTTCGAGTTTGAGCAGATGTTTACCGATGCCCTTGGAATT
GACGAGTACGGTGGGTAGCTCGAGTCTAGAGGGCCCGTTTAAACCCGCTGATCAGCCTCGACTGTGCCTT
CTAGTTGCCAGCCATCTGTTGTTTGCCCCTCCCCCGTGCCTTCCTTGACCCTGGAAGGTGCCACTCCCAC
TGTCCTTTCCTAATAAAATGAGGAAATTGCATCGCATTGTCTGAGTAGGTGTCATTCTATTCTGGGGGGT
GGGGTGGGGCAGGACAGCAAGGGGGAGGATTGGGAAGACAATAGCAGGCATGCTGGGGATGCGGTGGGCT
CTATGGCTTCTGAGGCGGAAAGAACCAGCTGGGGCTCTAGGGGGTATCCCC
[124 nt withheld, positions 2502-2625]
C
[91 nt withheld, positions 2627-2717]
A
[49 nt withheld, positions 2719-2767]
CCTTTGACGTTGGAGTCCACGTTCTTT
[37 nt withheld, positions 2795-2831]
ACCCTATCTCGGTCTATTCTTTTGATTTATAAGGGATTTTGCCGATTTCGGCCTATTGGTTAAAAAATGA
GCTGATTTAACAAAAATTTAACGCGAATTAATTCTGTGGAATGTGTGTCAGTTAGGGTGTGGAAAGTCCC
CAGGCTCCCCAGCAGGCAGAAGTATGCAAAGCATGCATCTCAATTAGTCAGCAACCAGGTGTGGAAAGTC
CCCAGGCTCCCCAGCAGGCAGAAGTATGCAAAGCATGCATCTCAATTAGTCAGCAACCATAGTCCCGCCC
CTAACTCCGCCCATCCCGCCCCTAACTCCGCCCAGTTCCGCCCATTCTCCGCCCCATGGCTGACTAATTT
TTTTTATTTATGCAGAGGCCGAGGCCGCCTCTGCCTCTGAGCTATTCCAGAAGTAGTGAGGAGGCTTTTT
TGGAGGCCTAGGCTTTTGCAAAAAGCTCCCGGGAGCTTGTATATCCATTTTCGGATCTGATCAAGAGACA
GGATGAGGATCGTTTCGCATGATTGAACAAGATGGATTGCACGCAGGTTCTCCGGCCGCTTGGGTGGAGA
GGCTATTCGGCTATGACTGGGCACAACAGACAATCGGCTGCTCTGATGCCGCCGTGTTCCGGCTGTCAGC
GCAGGGGCGCCCGGTTCTTTTTGTCAAGACCGACCTGTCCGGTGCCCTGAATGAACTGCAGGACGAGGCA
GCGCGGCTATCGTGGCTGGCCACGACGGGCGTTCCTTGCGCAGCTGTGCTCGACGTTGTCACTGAAGCGG
GAAGGGACTGGCTGCTATTGGGCGAAGTGCCGGGGCAGGATCTCCTGTCATCTCACCTTGCTCCTGCCGA
GAAAGTATCCATCATGGCTGATGCAATGCGGCGGCTGCATACGCTTGATCCGGCTACCTGCCCATTCGAC
CACCAAGCGAAACATCGCATCGAGCGAGCACGTACTCGGATGGAAGCCGGTCTTGTCGATCAGGATGATC
TGGACGAAGAGCATCAGGGGCTCGCGCCAGCCGAACTGTTCGCCAGGCTCAAGGCGCGCATGCCCGACGG
CGAGGATCTCGTCGTGACCCATGGCGATGCCTGCTTGCCGAATATCATGGTGGAAAATGGCCGCTTTTCT
GGATTCATCGACTGTGGCCGGCTGGGTGTGGCGGACCGCTATCAGGACATAGCGTTGGCTACCCGTGATA
TTGCTGAAGAGCTTGGCGGCGAATGGGCTGACCGCTTCCTCGTGCTTTACGGTATCGCCGCTCCCGATTC
GCAGCGCATCGCCTTCTATCGCCTTCTTGACGAGTTCTTCTGAGCGGGACTCTGGGGTTCGAAATGACCG
ACCAAGCGACGCCCAACCTGCCATCACGAGATTTCGATTCCACCGCCGCCTTCTATGAAAGGTTGGGCTT
CGGAATCGTTTTCCGGGACGCCGGCTGGATGATCCTCCAGCGCGGGGATCTCATGCTGGAGTTCTTCGCC
CACCCCAACTTGTTTATTGCAGCTTATAATGGTTACAAATAAAGCAATAGCATCACAAATTTCACAAATA
AAGCATTTTTTTCACTGCATTCTAGTTGTGGTTTGTCCAAACTCATCAATGTATCTTATCATGTCTGTAT
ACCGTCGACCTCTAGCTAGAGCTTGGCGTAATCATGGTCATAGCTGTTTCCTGTGTGAAATTGTTATCCG
CTCACAATTCCACACAACATACGAGCCGGAAGCATAAAGTGTAAAGCCTGGGGTGCCTAATGAGTGAGCT
AACTCACATTAATTGCGTTGCGCTCACTGCCCGCTTTCCAGTCGGGAAACCTGTCGTGCCAGCTGCATTA
ATGAATCGGCCAACGCGCGGGGAGAGGCGGTTTGCGTATTGGGCGCTCTTCCGCTTCCTCGCTCACTGAC
TCGCTGCGCTCGGTCGTTCGGCTGCGGCGAGCGGTATCAGCTCACTCAAAGGCGGTAATACGGTTATCCA
CAGAATCAGGGGATAACGCAGGAAAGAACATGTGAGCAAAAGGCCAGCAAAAGGCCAGGAACCGTAAAAA
GGCCGCGTTGCTGGCGTTTTTCCATAGGCTCCGCCCCCCTGACGAGCATCACAAAAATCGACGCTCAAGT
CAGAGGTGGCGAAACCCGACAGGACTATAAAGATACCAGGCGTTTCCCCCTGGAAGCTCCCTCGTGCGCT
CTCCTGTTCCGACCCTGCCGCTTACCGGATACCTGTCCGCCTTTCTCCCTTCGGGAAGCGTGGCGCTTTC
TCATAGCTCACGCTGTAGGTATCTCAGTTCGGTGTAGGTCGTTCGCTCCAAGCTGGGCTGTGTGCACGAA
CCCCCCGTTCAGCCCGACCGCTGCGCCTTATCCGGTAACTATCGTCTTGAGTCCAACCCGGTAAGACACG
ACTTATCGCCACTGGCAGCAGCCACTGGTAACAGGATTAGCAGAGCGAGGTATGTAGGCGGTGCTACAGA
GTTCTTGAAGTGGTGGCCTAACTACGGCTACACTAGAAGAACAGTATTTGGTATCTGCGCTCTGCTGAAG
CCAGTTACCTTCGGAAAAAGAGTTGGTAGCTCTTGATCCGGCAAACAAACCACCGCTGGTAGCGGTTTTT
TTGTTTGCAAGCAGCAGATTACGCGCAGAAAAAAAGGATCTCAAGAAGATCCTTTGATCTTTTCTACGGG
GTCTGACGCTCAGTGGAACGAAAACTCACGTTAAGGGATTTTGGTCATGAGATTATCAAAAAGGATCTTC
ACCTAGATCCTTTTAAATTAAAAATGAAGTTTTAAATCAATCTAAAGTATATATGAGTAAACTTGGTCTG
ACAGTTACCAATGCTTAATCAGTGAGGCACCTATCTCAGCGATCTGTCTATTTCGTTCATCCATAGTTGC
CTGACTCCCCGTCGTGTAGATAACTACGATACGGGAGGGCTTACCATCTGGCCCCAGTGCTGCAATGATA
CCGCGAGACCCACGCTCACCGGCTCCAGATTTATCAGCAATAAACCAGCCAGCCGGAAGGGCCGAGCGCA
GAAGTGGTCCTGCAACTTTATCCGCCTCCATCCAGTCTATTAATTGTTGCCGGGAAGCTAGAGTAAGTAG
TTCGCCAGTTAATAGTTTGCGCAACGTTGTTGCCATTGCTACAGGCATCGTGGTGTCACGCTCGTCGTTT
GGTATGGCTTCATTCAGCTCCGGTTCCCAACGATCAAGGCGAGTTACATGATCCCCCATGTTGTGCAAAA
AAGCGGTTAGCTCCTTCGGTCCTCCGATCGTTGTCAGAAGTAAGTTGGCCGCAGTGTTATCACTCATGGT
TATGGCAGCACTGCATAATTCTCTTACTGTCATGCCATCCGTAAGATGCTTTTCTGTGACTGGTGAGTAC
TCAACCAAGTCATTCTGAGAATAGTGTATGCGGCGACCGAGTTGCTCTTGCCCGGCGTCAATACGGGATA
ATACCGCGCCACATAGCAGAACTTTAAAAGTGCTCATCATTGGAAAACGTTCTTCGGGGCGAAAACTCTC
AAGGATCTTACCGCTGTTGAGATCCAGTTCGATGTAACCCACTCGTGCACCCAACTGATCTTCAGCATCT
TTTACTTTCACCAGCGTTTCTGGGTGAGCAAAAACAGGAAGGCAAAATGCCGCAAAAAAGGGAATAAGGG
CGACACGGAAATGTTGAATACTCATACTCTTCCTTTTTCAATATTATTGAAGCATTTATCAGGGTTATTG
TCTCATGAGCGGATACATATTTGAATGTATTTAGAAAAATAAACAAATAGGGGTTCCGCGCACATTTCCC
CGAAAAGTGCCACCTGACGTC
