>Addgene plasmid #66239 | CCR2-Tango | depositor partial sequence | sequence record 113092 | CCR2
ATGTTGTCCACCAGCAGGAGCAGATTCATTCGCAATACCAATGAAAGTGGCGAAGAGGTTACAACCTTTT
TTGATTACGATTACGGTGCGCCCTGTCATAAGTTCGACGTGAAGCAGATCGGAGCACAGCTCCTGCCCCC
TCTGTACTCTCTGGTGTTTATCTTCGGGTTCGTTGGCAACATGCTTGTTGTCCTTATCTTGATCAACTGC
AAAAAGCTGAAGTGTCTGACTGATATTTACCTCTTGAACCTGGCAATCTCTGACTTGCTCTTTCTGATTA
CCCTCCCCCTTTGGGCCCACAGTGCGGCCAACGAGTGGGTGTTTGGAAATGCCATGTGTAAGCTCTTTAC
GGGACTGTATCACATCGGGTACTTTGGAGGGATCTTCTTTATCATACTGTTGACCATAGATAGATACCTT
GCCATTGTCCACGCTGTTTTCGCGCTCAAGGCCAGGACCGTGACCTTTGGCGTGGTTACATCTGTCATTA
CATGGTTGGTCGCGGTTTTCGCATCCGTGCCAGGAATAATTTTTACTAAGTGTCAAAAGGAAGACTCTGT
GTACGTTTGCGGTCCCTACTTCCCCAGAGGATGGAATAATTTCCACACTATTATGAGAAACATACTCGGG
TTGGTGCTCCCTCTGCTTATTATGGTTATTTGCTATTCCGGAATCCTTAAAACCCTCCTGCGCTGCAGAA
ATGAGAAGAAGCGCCACAGAGCTGTACGCGTCATCTTTACAATCATGATTGTGTATTTTTTGTTCTGGAC
ACCTTACAACATCGTGATCCTGTTGAATACGTTTCAGGAGTTCTTTGGACTCTCTAACTGTGAATCAACT
TCCCAGTTGGATCAGGCCACGCAGGTGACTGAAACACTGGGCATGACCCATTGCTGCATAAACCCAATCA
TTTACGCATTCGTTGGTGAGAAGTTCCGCAGCCTTTTCCATATCGCCCTGGGTTGCCGCATCGCGCCTTT
GCAAAAGCCTGTGTGCGGGGGCCCCGGCGTGAGACCGGGGAAGAACGTAAAAGTTACCACCCAGGGGCTC
CTGGACGGTCGCGGTAAAGGCAAAAGTATCGGACGCGCTCCTGAAGCCTCCTTGCAGGACAAGGAGGGTG
CT
