>Addgene plasmid #66239 | CCR2-Tango | addgene partial sequence | sequence record 117636 | CMV-F 5'-CGCAAATGGGCGGTAGGCGTG-3'
TCTCTGGCTAACTAGAGAACCCACTGCTTACTGGCTTATCGAAATTAATACGACTCACTATAGGGAGACC
CAAGCTGGCTAGCGTTTAAACTTAAGCTTGGTACCGAGCTCGGATCCACTAGTCCAGTGTGGTGGAATTC
TGCAGATATCCAGCACAGTGGCGGCCGCGCCACCATGAAGACGATCATCGCCCTGAGCTACATCTTCTGC
CTGGTATTCGCCGACTACAAGGACGATGATGACGCCAGCATCGATATGTTGTCCACCAGCAGGAGCAGAT
TCATTCGCAATACCAATGAAAGTGGCGAAGAGGTTACAACCTTTTTTGATTACGATTACGGTGCGCCCTG
TCATAAGTTCGACGTGAAGCAGATCGGAGCACAGCTCCTGCCCCCTCTGTACTCTCTGGTGTTTATCTTC
GGGTTCGTTGGCAACATGCTTGTTGTCCTTATCTTGATCAACTGCAAAAAGCTGAAGTGTCTGACTGATA
TTTACCTCTTGAACCTGGCAATCTCTGACTTGCTCTTTCTGATTACCCTCCCCCTTTGGGCCCACAGTGC
GGCCAACGAGTGGGTGTTTGGAAATGCCATGTGTAAGCTCTTTACGGGACTGTATCACATCGGGTACTTT
GGAGGGATCTTCTTTATCATACTGTTGACCATAGATAGATACCTTGCCATTGTCCACGCTGTTTTCGCGC
TCAAGGCCAGGACCGTGACCTTTGGCGTGGTTACATCTGTCATTACATGGTTGGTCGCGGTTTTCGCATC
CGTGCCAGGAATAATTTTTACTAAGTGTCAAAAGGAAGACTCTGTGTACGTTTGCGGTCCCTACTTCCCC
AGAGGATGGAATAATTTCCACACTATTATGAGAAACATACTCGGGTTGGTGCTCCCTCTGCTTATTATGG
TTATTTGCTATTCCGGAATCCTTAAAACCCTCCTGCGCTGCAGAAATGAGAAGAAGCGCCACAGAGCT
