>Addgene plasmid #66239 | CCR2-Tango | addgene partial sequence | sequence record 118072 | Tet-R 5'-GGCGAGTTTACGGGTTGTTA-3'
CTCTAATGCGCTGTTAATCACTTTACTTTTATCTAATCTTAGCTGGAAGTACAGGTTCTCACCGGTCGAT
GAAGTGTCCTTGGCCAGGGAGGAGCTGGCGGTGGTGCAGGACTCATCTTGGGGACCCAGGCTGGGTGGGG
TGCGTCCACCGGTATCGATAGCACCCTCCTTGTCCTGCAAGGAGGCTTCAGGAGCGCGTCCGATACTTTT
GCCTTTACCGCGACCGTCCAGGAGCCCCTGGGTGGTAACTTTTACGTTCTTCCCCGGTCTCACGCCGGGG
CCCCCGCACACAGGCTTTTGCAAAGGCGCGATGCGGCAACCCAGGGCGATATGGAAAAGGCTGCGGAACT
TCTCACCAACGAATGCGTAAATGATTGGGTTTATGCAGCAATGGGTCATGCCCAGTGTTTCAGTCACCTG
CGTGGCCTGATCCAACTGGGAAGTTGATTCACAGTTAGAGAGTCCAAAGAACTCCTGAAACGTATTCAAC
AGGATCACGATGTTGTAAGGTGTCCAGAACAAAAAATACACAATCATGATTGTAAAGATGACGCGTACAG
CTCTGTGGCGCTTCTTCTCATTTCTGCAGCGCAGGAGGGTTTTAAGGATTCCGGAATAGCAAATAACCAT
AATAAGCAGAGGGAGCACCAACCCGAGTATGTTTCTCATAATAGTGTGGAAATTATTCCATCCTCTGGGG
AAGTAGGGACCGCAAACGTACACAGAGTCTTCCTTTTGACACTTAGTAAAAATTATTCCTGGCACGGATG
CGAAAACCGCGACCAACCATGTAATGACAGATGTAACCACGCCAAAGGTCACGGTCCTGGCCTTGAGCGC
GAAAACAGCGTGGACAATGGCAAGGTATCTATCTATGGTCAACAGTATGATAAAGAAGATCCCTCCAAAG
TACCCGATGTGATACAGTCCCGTAAAGAGCTTACACATGGCATTTCCAAACACCCACTCGTTGGCCGCAC
TGTGGGCCCAAAGGGGGAGGGTAATCA
